>Addgene plasmid #138317 | pCF823_EFS-Cas9-PuroR_lenti | addgene full sequence | sequence record 274411 | Addgene NGS Result
GTCGACGGATCGGGAGATCTCCCGATCCCCTATGGTGCACTCTCAGTACAATCTGCTCTGATGCCGCATA
GTTAAGCCAGTATCTGCTCCCTGCTTGTGTGTTGGAGGTCGCTGAGTAGTGCGCGAGCAAAATTTAAGCT
ACAACAAGGCAAGGCTTGACCGACAATTGCATGAAGAATCTGCTTAGGGTTAGGCGTTTTGCGCTGCTTC
GCGATGTACGGGCCAGATATTGACATTGATTATTGACTAGTTATTAATAGTAATCAATTACGGGGTCATT
AGTTCATAGCCCATATATGGAGTTCCGCGTTACATAACTTACGGTAAATGGCCCGCCTGGCTGACCGCCC
AACGACCCCCGCCCATTGACGTCAATAATGACGTATGTTCCCATAGTAACGCCAATAGGGACTTTCCATT
GACGTCAATGGGTGGAGTATTTACGGTAAACTGCCCACTTGGCAGTACATCAAGTGTATCATATGCCAAG
TACGCCCCCTATTGACGTCAATGACGGTAAATGGCCCGCCTGGCATTATGCCCAGTACATGACCTTATGG
GACTTTCCTACTTGGCAGTACATCTACGTATTAGTCATCGCTATTACCATGGTGATGCGGTTTTGGCAGT
ACATCAATGGGCGTGGATAGCGGTTTGACTCACGGGGATTTCCAAGTCTCCACCCCATTGACGTCAATGG
GAGTTTGTTTTGGCACCAAAATCAACGGGACTTTCCAAAATGTCGTAACAACTCCGCCCCATTGACGCAA
ATGGGCGGTAGGCGTGTACGGTGGGAGGTCTATATAAGCAGCGCGTTTTGCCTGTACTGGGTCTCTCTGG
TTAGACCAGATCTGAGCCTGGGAGCTCTCTGGCTAACTAGGGAACCCACTGCTTAAGCCTCAATAAAGCT
TGCCTTGAGTGCTTCAAGTAGTGTGTGCCCGTCTGTTGTGTGACTCTGGTAACTAGAGATCCCTCAGACC
CTTTTAGTCAGTGTGGAAAATCTCTAGCAGTGGCGCCCGAACAGGGACTTGAAAGCGAAAGGGAAACCAG
AGGAGCTCTCTCGACGCAGGACTCGGCTTGCTGAAGCGCGCACGGCAAGAGGCGAGGGGCGGCGACTGGT
GAGTACGCCAAAAATTTTGACTAGCGGAGGCTAGAAGGAGAGAGATGGGTGCGAGAGCGTCAGTATTAAG
CGGGGGAGAATTAGATCGCGATGGGAAAAAATTCGGTTAAGGCCAGGGGGAAAGAAAAAATATAAATTAA
AACATATAGTATGGGCAAGCAGGGAGCTAGAACGATTCGCAGTTAATCCTGGCCTGTTAGAAACATCAGA
AGGCTGTAGACAAATACTGGGACAGCTACAACCATCCCTTCAGACAGGATCAGAAGAACTTAGATCATTA
TATAATACAGTAGCAACCCTCTATTGTGTGCATCAAAGGATAGAGATAAAAGACACCAAGGAAGCTTTAG
ACAAGATAGAGGAAGAGCAAAACAAAAGTAAGACCACCGCACAGCAAGCGGCCGCTGATCTTCAGACCTG
GAGGAGGAGATATGAGGGACAATTGGAGAAGTGAATTATATAAATATAAAGTAGTAAAAATTGAACCATT
AGGAGTAGCACCCACCAAGGCAAAGAGAAGAGTGGTGCAGAGAGAAAAAAGAGCAGTGGGAATAGGAGCT
TTGTTCCTTGGGTTCTTGGGAGCAGCAGGAAGCACTATGGGCGCAGCGTCAATGACGCTGACGGTACAGG
CCAGACAATTATTGTCTGGTATAGTGCAGCAGCAGAACAATTTGCTGAGGGCTATTGAGGCGCAACAGCA
TCTGTTGCAACTCACAGTCTGGGGCATCAAGCAGCTCCAGGCAAGAATCCTGGCTGTGGAAAGATACCTA
AAGGATCAACAGCTCCTGGGGATTTGGGGTTGCTCTGGAAAACTCATTTGCACCACTGCTGTGCCTTGGA
ATGCTAGTTGGAGTAATAAATCTCTGGAACAGATTTGGAATCACACGACCTGGATGGAGTGGGACAGAGA
AATTAACAATTACACAAGCTTAATACACTCCTTAATTGAAGAATCGCAAAACCAGCAAGAAAAGAATGAA
CAAGAATTATTGGAATTAGATAAATGGGCAAGTTTGTGGAATTGGTTTAACATAACAAATTGGCTGTGGT
ATATAAAATTATTCATAATGATAGTAGGAGGCTTGGTAGGTTTAAGAATAGTTTTTGCTGTACTTTCTAT
AGTGAATAGAGTTAGGCAGGGATATTCACCATTATCGTTTCAGACCCACCTCCCAACCCCGAGGGGACCC
GACAGGCCCGAAGGAATAGAAGAAGAAGGTGGAGAGAGAGACAGAGACAGATCCATTCGATTAGTGAACG
GATCGGCACTGCGTGCGCCAATTCTGCAGACAAATGGCAGTATTCATCCACAATTTTAAAAGAAAAGGGG
GGATTGGGGGGTACAGTGCAGGGGAAAGAATAGTAGACATAATAGCAACAGACATACAAACTAAAGAATT
ACAAAAACAAATTACAAAAATTCAAAATTTTCGGGTTTATTACAGGGACAGCAGAGATCCAGTTTGGTTA
ATTAAGCTAGCTAGGTCTTGAAAGGAGTGGGAATTGGCTCCGGTGCCCGTCAGTGGGCAGAGCGCACATC
GCCCACAGTCCCCGAGAAGTTGGGGGGAGGGGTCGGCAATTGATCCGGTGCCTAGAGAAGGTGGCGCGGG
GTAAACTGGGAAAGTGATGTCGTGTACTGGCTCCGCCTTTTTCCCGAGGGTGGGGGAGAACCGTATATAA
GTGCAGTAGTCGCCGTGAACGTTCTTTTTCGCAACGGGTTTGCCGCCAGAACACAGGACCGGTTCTAGAG
CGCTGCCACCATGGACAAGAAGTACAGCATCGGCCTGGACATCGGCACCAACTCTGTGGGCTGGGCCGTG
ATCACCGACGAGTACAAGGTGCCCAGCAAGAAATTCAAGGTGCTGGGCAACACCGACCGGCACAGCATCA
AGAAGAACCTGATCGGAGCCCTGCTGTTCGACAGCGGCGAAACAGCCGAGGCCACCCGGCTGAAGAGAAC
CGCCAGAAGAAGATACACCAGACGGAAGAACCGGATCTGCTATCTGCAAGAGATCTTCAGCAACGAGATG
GCCAAGGTGGACGACAGCTTCTTCCACAGACTGGAAGAGTCCTTCCTGGTGGAAGAGGATAAGAAGCACG
AGCGGCACCCCATCTTCGGCAACATCGTGGACGAGGTGGCCTACCACGAGAAGTACCCCACCATCTACCA
CCTGAGAAAGAAACTGGTGGACAGCACCGACAAGGCCGACCTGCGGCTGATCTATCTGGCCCTGGCCCAC
ATGATCAAGTTCCGGGGCCACTTCCTGATCGAGGGCGACCTGAACCCCGACAACAGCGACGTGGACAAGC
TGTTCATCCAGCTGGTGCAGACCTACAACCAGCTGTTCGAGGAAAACCCCATCAACGCCAGCGGCGTGGA
CGCCAAGGCCATCCTGTCTGCCAGACTGAGCAAGAGCAGACGGCTGGAAAATCTGATCGCCCAGCTGCCC
GGCGAGAAGAAGAATGGCCTGTTCGGAAACCTGATTGCCCTGAGCCTGGGCCTGACCCCCAACTTCAAGA
GCAACTTCGACCTGGCCGAGGATGCCAAACTGCAGCTGAGCAAGGACACCTACGACGACGACCTGGACAA
CCTGCTGGCCCAGATCGGCGACCAGTACGCCGACCTGTTTCTGGCCGCCAAGAACCTGTCCGACGCCATC
CTGCTGAGCGACATCCTGAGAGTGAACACCGAGATCACCAAGGCCCCCCTGAGCGCCTCTATGATCAAGA
GATACGACGAGCACCACCAGGACCTGACCCTGCTGAAAGCTCTCGTGCGGCAGCAGCTGCCTGAGAAGTA
CAAAGAGATTTTCTTCGACCAGAGCAAGAACGGCTACGCCGGCTACATTGACGGCGGAGCCAGCCAGGAA
GAGTTCTACAAGTTCATCAAGCCCATCCTGGAAAAGATGGACGGCACCGAGGAACTGCTCGTGAAGCTGA
ACAGAGAGGACCTGCTGCGGAAGCAGCGGACCTTCGACAACGGCAGCATCCCCCACCAGATCCACCTGGG
AGAGCTGCACGCCATTCTGCGGCGGCAGGAAGATTTTTACCCATTCCTGAAGGACAACCGGGAAAAGATC
GAGAAGATCCTGACCTTCCGCATCCCCTACTACGTGGGCCCTCTGGCCAGGGGAAACAGCAGATTCGCCT
GGATGACCAGAAAGAGCGAGGAAACCATCACCCCCTGGAACTTCGAGGAAGTGGTGGACAAGGGCGCTTC
CGCCCAGAGCTTCATCGAGCGGATGACCAACTTCGATAAGAACCTGCCCAACGAGAAGGTGCTGCCCAAG
CACAGCCTGCTGTACGAGTACTTCACCGTGTATAACGAGCTGACCAAAGTGAAATACGTGACCGAGGGAA
TGAGAAAGCCCGCCTTCCTGAGCGGCGAGCAGAAAAAGGCCATCGTGGACCTGCTGTTCAAGACCAACCG
GAAAGTGACCGTGAAGCAGCTGAAAGAGGACTACTTCAAGAAAATCGAGTGCTTCGACTCCGTGGAAATC
TCCGGCGTGGAAGATCGGTTCAACGCCTCCCTGGGCACATACCACGATCTGCTGAAAATTATCAAGGACA
AGGACTTCCTGGACAATGAGGAAAACGAGGACATTCTGGAAGATATCGTGCTGACCCTGACACTGTTTGA
GGACAGAGAGATGATCGAGGAACGGCTGAAAACCTATGCCCACCTGTTCGACGACAAAGTGATGAAGCAG
CTGAAGCGGCGGAGATACACCGGCTGGGGCAGGCTGAGCCGGAAGCTGATCAACGGCATCCGGGACAAGC
AGTCCGGCAAGACAATCCTGGATTTCCTGAAGTCCGACGGCTTCGCCAACAGAAACTTCATGCAGCTGAT
CCACGACGACAGCCTGACCTTTAAAGAGGACATCCAGAAAGCCCAGGTGTCCGGCCAGGGCGATAGCCTG
CACGAGCACATTGCCAATCTGGCCGGCAGCCCCGCCATTAAGAAGGGCATCCTGCAGACAGTGAAGGTGG
TGGACGAGCTCGTGAAAGTGATGGGCCGGCACAAGCCCGAGAACATCGTGATCGAAATGGCCAGAGAGAA
CCAGACCACCCAGAAGGGACAGAAGAACAGCCGCGAGAGAATGAAGCGGATCGAAGAGGGCATCAAAGAG
CTGGGCAGCCAGATCCTGAAAGAACACCCCGTGGAAAACACCCAGCTGCAGAACGAGAAGCTGTACCTGT
ACTACCTGCAGAATGGGCGGGATATGTACGTGGACCAGGAACTGGACATCAACCGGCTGTCCGACTACGA
TGTGGACCATATCGTGCCTCAGAGCTTTCTGAAGGACGACTCCATCGACAACAAGGTGCTGACCAGAAGC
GACAAGAACCGGGGCAAGAGCGACAACGTGCCCTCCGAAGAGGTCGTGAAGAAGATGAAGAACTACTGGC
GGCAGCTGCTGAACGCCAAGCTGATTACCCAGAGAAAGTTCGACAATCTGACCAAGGCCGAGAGAGGCGG
CCTGAGCGAACTGGATAAGGCCGGCTTCATCAAGAGACAGCTGGTGGAAACCCGGCAGATCACAAAGCAC
GTGGCACAGATCCTGGACTCCCGGATGAACACTAAGTACGACGAGAATGACAAGCTGATCCGGGAAGTGA
AAGTGATCACCCTGAAGTCCAAGCTGGTGTCCGATTTCCGGAAGGATTTCCAGTTTTACAAAGTGCGCGA
GATCAACAACTACCACCACGCCCACGACGCCTACCTGAACGCCGTCGTGGGAACCGCCCTGATCAAAAAG
TACCCTAAGCTGGAAAGCGAGTTCGTGTACGGCGACTACAAGGTGTACGACGTGCGGAAGATGATCGCCA
AGAGCGAGCAGGAAATCGGCAAGGCTACCGCCAAGTACTTCTTCTACAGCAACATCATGAACTTTTTCAA
GACCGAGATTACCCTGGCCAACGGCGAGATCCGGAAGCGGCCTCTGATCGAGACAAACGGCGAAACCGGG
GAGATCGTGTGGGATAAGGGCCGGGATTTTGCCACCGTGCGGAAAGTGCTGAGCATGCCCCAAGTGAATA
TCGTGAAAAAGACCGAGGTGCAGACAGGCGGCTTCAGCAAAGAGTCTATCCTGCCCAAGAGGAACAGCGA
TAAGCTGATCGCCAGAAAGAAGGACTGGGACCCTAAGAAGTACGGCGGCTTCGACAGCCCCACCGTGGCC
TATTCTGTGCTGGTGGTGGCCAAAGTGGAAAAGGGCAAGTCCAAGAAACTGAAGAGTGTGAAAGAGCTGC
TGGGGATCACCATCATGGAAAGAAGCAGCTTCGAGAAGAATCCCATCGACTTTCTGGAAGCCAAGGGCTA
CAAAGAAGTGAAAAAGGACCTGATCATCAAGCTGCCTAAGTACTCCCTGTTCGAGCTGGAAAACGGCCGG
AAGAGAATGCTGGCCTCTGCCGGCGAACTGCAGAAGGGAAACGAACTGGCCCTGCCCTCCAAATATGTGA
ACTTCCTGTACCTGGCCAGCCACTATGAGAAGCTGAAGGGCTCCCCCGAGGATAATGAGCAGAAACAGCT
GTTTGTGGAACAGCACAAGCACTACCTGGACGAGATCATCGAGCAGATCAGCGAGTTCTCCAAGAGAGTG
ATCCTGGCCGACGCTAATCTGGACAAAGTGCTGTCCGCCTACAACAAGCACCGGGATAAGCCCATCAGAG
AGCAGGCCGAGAATATCATCCACCTGTTTACCCTGACCAATCTGGGAGCCCCTGCCGCCTTCAAGTACTT
TGACACCACCATCGACCGGAAGAGGTACACCAGCACCAAAGAGGTGCTGGACGCCACCCTGATCCACCAG
AGCATCACCGGCCTGTACGAGACACGGATCGACCTGTCTCAGCTGGGAGGCGACAAGCGACCTGCCGCCA
CAAAGAAGGCTGGACAGGCTAAGAAGAAGAAAGATTACAAAGACGATGACGATAAGGGATCCGGCGCAAC
AAACTTCTCTCTGCTGAAACAAGCCGGAGATGTCGAAGAGAATCCTGGACCGACCGAGTACAAGCCCACG
GTGCGCCTCGCCACCCGCGACGACGTCCCCAGGGCCGTACGCACCCTCGCCGCCGCGTTCGCCGACTACC
CCGCCACGCGCCACACCGTCGATCCGGACCGCCACATCGAGCGGGTCACCGAGCTGCAAGAACTCTTCCT
CACGCGCGTCGGGCTCGACATCGGCAAGGTGTGGGTCGCGGACGACGGCGCCGCGGTGGCGGTCTGGACC
ACGCCGGAGAGCGTCGAAGCGGGGGCGGTGTTCGCCGAGATCGGCCCGCGCATGGCCGAGTTGAGCGGTT
CCCGGCTGGCCGCGCAGCAACAGATGGAAGGCCTCCTGGCGCCGCACCGGCCCAAGGAGCCCGCGTGGTT
CCTGGCCACCGTCGGAGTCTCGCCCGACCACCAGGGCAAGGGTCTGGGCAGCGCCGTCGTGCTCCCCGGA
GTGGAGGCGGCCGAGCGCGCCGGGGTGCCCGCCTTCCTGGAGACCTCCGCGCCCCGCAACCTCCCCTTCT
ACGAGCGGCTCGGCTTCACCGTCACCGCCGACGTCGAGGTGCCCGAAGGACCGCGCACCTGGTGCATGAC
CCGCAAGCCCGGTGCCTGAACGCGTTAAGTCGACAATCAACCTCTGGATTACAAAATTTGTGAAAGATTG
ACTGGTATTCTTAACTATGTTGCTCCTTTTACGCTATGTGGATACGCTGCTTTAATGCCTTTGTATCATG
CTATTGCTTCCCGTATGGCTTTCATTTTCTCCTCCTTGTATAAATCCTGGTTGCTGTCTCTTTATGAGGA
GTTGTGGCCCGTTGTCAGGCAACGTGGCGTGGTGTGCACTGTGTTTGCTGACGCAACCCCCACTGGTTGG
GGCATTGCCACCACCTGTCAGCTCCTTTCCGGGACTTTCGCTTTCCCCCTCCCTATTGCCACGGCGGAAC
TCATCGCCGCCTGCCTTGCCCGCTGCTGGACAGGGGCTCGGCTGTTGGGCACTGACAATTCCGTGGTGTT
GTCGGGGAAATCATCGTCCTTTCCTTGGCTGCTCGCCTGTGTTGCCACCTGGATTCTGCGCGGGACGTCC
TTCTGCTACGTCCCTTCGGCCCTCAATCCAGCGGACCTTCCTTCCCGCGGCCTGCTGCCGGCTCTGCGGC
CTCTTCCGCGTCTTCGCCTTCGCCCTCAGACGAGTCGGATCTCCCTTTGGGCCGCCTCCCCGCGTCGACT
TTAAGACCAATGACTTACAAGGCAGCTGTAGATCTTAGCCACTTTTTAAAAGAAAAGGGGGGACTGGAAG
GGCTAATTCACTCCCAACGAAGACAAGATCTGCTTTTTGCTTGTACTGGGTCTCTCTGGTTAGACCAGAT
CTGAGCCTGGGAGCTCTCTGGCTAACTAGGGAACCCACTGCTTAAGCCTCAATAAAGCTTGCCTTGAGTG
CTTCAAGTAGTGTGTGCCCGTCTGTTGTGTGACTCTGGTAACTAGAGATCCCTCAGACCCTTTTAGTCAG
TGTGGAAAATCTCTAGCAGGGCCCGTTTAAACCCGCTGATCAGCCTCGACTGTGCCTTCTAGTTGCCAGC
CATCTGTTGTTTGCCCCTCCCCCGTGCCTTCCTTGACCCTGGAAGGTGCCACTCCCACTGTCCTTTCCTA
ATAAAATGAGGAAATTGCATCGCATTGTCTGAGTAGGTGTCATTCTATTCTGGGGGGTGGGGTGGGGCAG
GACAGCAAGGGGGAGGATTGGGAAGACAATAGCAGGCATGCTGGGGATGCGGTGGGCTCTATGGCTTCTG
AGGCGGAAAGAACCAGCCATTAATGAAAAGAACCAGCCATTAATGAATCGGCCAACGCGCGGGGAGAGGC
GGTTTGCGTATTGGGCGCTCTTCCGCTTCCTCGCTCACTGACTCGCTGCGCTCGGTCGTTCGGCTGCGGC
GAGCGGTATCAGCTCACTCAAAGGCGGTAATACGGTTATCCACAGAATCAGGGGATAACGCAGGAAAGAA
CATGTGAGCAAAAGGCCAGCAAAAGGCCAGGAACCGTAAAAAGGCCGCGTTGCTGGCGTTTTTCCATAGG
CTCCGCCCCCCTGACGAGCATCACAAAAATCGACGCTCAAGTCAGAGGTGGCGAAACCCGACAGGACTAT
AAAGATACCAGGCGTTTCCCCCTGGAAGCTCCCTCGTGCGCTCTCCTGTTCCGACCCTGCCGCTTACCGG
ATACCTGTCCGCCTTTCTCCCTTCGGGAAGCGTGGCGCTTTCTCATAGCTCACGCTGTAGGTATCTCAGT
TCGGTGTAGGTCGTTCGCTCCAAGCTGGGCTGTGTGCACGAACCCCCCGTTCAGCCCGACCGCTGCGCCT
TATCCGGTAACTATCGTCTTGAGTCCAACCCGGTAAGACACGACTTATCGCCACTGGCAGCAGCCACTGG
TAACAGGATTAGCAGAGCGAGGTATGTAGGCGGTGCTACAGAGTTCTTGAAGTGGTGGCCTAACTACGGC
TACACTAGAAGAACAGTATTTGGTATCTGCGCTCTGCTGAAGCCAGTTACCTTCGGAAAAAGAGTTGGTA
GCTCTTGATCCGGCAAACAAACCACCGCTGGTAGCGGTGGTTTTTTTGTTTGCAAGCAGCAGATTACGCG
CAGAAAAAAAGGATCTCAAGAAGATCCTTTGATCTTTTCTACGGGGTCTGACGCTCAGTGGAACGAAAAC
TCACGTTAAGGGATTTTGGTCATGAGATTATCAAAAAGGATCTTCACCTAGATCCTTTTAAATTAAAAAT
GAAGTTTTAAATCAATCTAAAGTATATATGAGTAAACTTGGTCTGACAGTTACCAATGCTTAATCAGTGA
GGCACCTATCTCAGCGATCTGTCTATTTCGTTCATCCATAGTTGCCTGACTCCCCGTCGTGTAGATAACT
ACGATACGGGAGGGCTTACCATCTGGCCCCAGTGCTGCAATGATACCGCGAGACCCACGCTCACCGGCTC
CAGATTTATCAGCAATAAACCAGCCAGCCGGAAGGGCCGAGCGCAGAAGTGGTCCTGCAACTTTATCCGC
CTCCATCCAGTCTATTAATTGTTGCCGGGAAGCTAGAGTAAGTAGTTCGCCAGTTAATAGTTTGCGCAAC
GTTGTTGCCATTGCTACAGGCATCGTGGTGTCACGCTCGTCGTTTGGTATGGCTTCATTCAGCTCCGGTT
CCCAACGATCAAGGCGAGTTACATGATCCCCCATGTTGTGCAAAAAAGCGGTTAGCTCCTTCGGTCCTCC
GATCGTTGTCAGAAGTAAGTTGGCCGCAGTGTTATCACTCATGGTTATGGCAGCACTGCATAATTCTCTT
ACTGTCATGCCATCCGTAAGATGCTTTTCTGTGACTGGTGAGTACTCAACCAAGTCATTCTGAGAATAGT
GTATGCGGCGACCGAGTTGCTCTTGCCCGGCGTCAATACGGGATAATACCGCGCCACATAGCAGAACTTT
AAAAGTGCTCATCATTGGAAAACGTTCTTCGGGGCGAAAACTCTCAAGGATCTTACCGCTGTTGAGATCC
AGTTCGATGTAACCCACTCGTGCACCCAACTGATCTTCAGCATCTTTTACTTTCACCAGCGTTTCTGGGT
GAGCAAAAACAGGAAGGCAAAATGCCGCAAAAAAGGGAATAAGGGCGACACGGAAATGTTGAATACTCAT
ACTCTTCCTTTTTCAATATTATTGAAGCATTTATCAGGGTTATTGTCTCATGAGCGGATACATATTTGAA
TGTATTTAGAAAAATAAACAAATAGGGGTTCCGCGCACATTTCCCCGAAAAGTGCCACCTGAC
Features (pLannotate 1.2.2; 22 found; start..end, strand, type, name):
     31..83      -  misc_feature   bom (fragment): basis of mobility region from pBR322
    232..611     +  enhancer       CMV enhancer: human cytomegalovirus immediate early enhancer
    612..811     +  promoter       CMV promoter: human cytomegalovirus (CMV) immediate early promoter
    829..1009    +  LTR            5' LTR (truncated): truncated 5' long terminal repeat (LTR) from HIV-1
   1056..1181    +  misc_feature   HIV-1 Ψ: packaging signal of human immunodeficiency virus type 1
   1165..1528    +  CDS            HIV-1 gag (fragment): gag protein from human immunodeficiency virus 1; gag
   1674..1907    +  misc_feature   RRE: The Rev response element (RRE) of HIV-1 allows for Rev-dependent mRNA export from the nucleus to the cytoplasm.
   2284..2384    +  CDS            Rev (fragment): human immunodeficiency virus 1 (HIV-1) Rev protein; rev; enhances nuclear export of unspliced and incompletely spliced viral mRNAs
   2434..2551    +  misc_feature   cPPT/CTS: central polypurine tract and central termination sequence of HIV-1
   2601..2619    +  CDS            small t antigen (fragment): SV40 (simian virus 40) small t antigen
   2645..2856    +  promoter       EF-1α core promoter: core promoter for human elongation factor EF-1α
   2881..6984    +  CDS            Cas9: Cas9 (Csn1) endonuclease from the Streptococcus pyogenes Type II CRISPR/Cas system generates RNA-guided double strand breaks in DNA
   7122..7719    +  CDS            PuroR (fragment): puromycin N-acetyltransferase; pac from Streptomyces; confers resistance to puromycin
   7735..8323    +  misc_feature   WPRE: woodchuck hepatitis virus posttranscriptional regulatory element
   8374..8393    +  misc_feature   cPPT/CTS (fragment): central polypurine tract and central termination sequence of HIV-1
   8395..8628    +  LTR            3' LTR (ΔU3): self-inactivating 3' long terminal repeat (LTR) from HIV-1
   8660..8884    +  polyA_signal   bGH poly(A) signal: bovine growth hormone polyadenylation signal
   8888..8907    +  promoter       SV40 promoter (fragment): SV40 enhancer and early promoter
   8928..8978    -  CDS            lacI (fragment): lac repressor; lacI; The lac repressor binds to the lac operator to inhibit transcription in E. coli. This inhibition can be relieved by adding lactose or isopropyl-β-D-thiogalactopyranoside (IPTG).
   9161..9749    -  rep_origin     ori: high-copy-number ColE1/pMB1/pBR322/pUC origin of replication
   9920..10780   -  CDS            AmpR: β-lactamase; bla; confers resistance to ampicillin, carbenicillin, and related antibiotics
  10781..10885   -  promoter       AmpR promoter: bla
