[The description below was written by a language model from this plasmid's Addgene catalogue record and pLannotate feature annotations shown in this document.]
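Description:
pCF823_EFS-Cas9-PuroR_lenti is a 10.9 kb lentiviral transfer plasmid built on the pCF525 backbone for delivering Streptococcus pyogenes Cas9 into mammalian cells together with puromycin selection. In bacteria it is maintained through a high-copy ColE1/pUC-type origin and an ampicillin resistance gene (β-lactamase with its own promoter).

The viral portion has a third-generation, self-inactivating layout. A CMV enhancer/promoter replaces the U3 region upstream of a truncated HIV-1 5' LTR, driving Tat-independent transcription of the viral genomic RNA in packaging cells. This is followed by the Ψ packaging signal with a gag fragment, the Rev response element for Rev-dependent nuclear export, and the cPPT/CTS, which aids nuclear import of the reverse-transcribed genome. The internal expression cassette uses the short EF-1α core promoter (EFS) to drive the 4.1 kb Cas9 coding sequence, with a puromycin N-acetyltransferase gene about 140 bp downstream and no separate promoter annotated for it. This suggests both proteins are made from one transcript, but the feature table does not annotate the intervening linker (for example a 2A peptide or nuclear localisation signals), so its nature is not stated. A WPRE follows to enhance transcript stability and expression, then the ΔU3 3' LTR, which inactivates the LTR promoter after integration, and a bGH polyadenylation signal. Several very short annotated fragments (small t antigen, SV40 promoter, lacI, bom) are probably backbone remnants or spurious matches.

No guide RNA cassette is annotated, so the construct supplies Cas9 only. It is suited to generating stable, puromycin-selected Cas9-expressing cell lines, and the associated publication concerns anti-CRISPR inhibitors of Cas9.
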