Addgene plasmid #138317: pCF823_EFS-Cas9-PuroR_lenti
Purpose: Lenti expression of SpyCas9 with Puro selection
Depositing lab: Jennifer Doudna. Depositing organization: University of California, Berkeley. Publication: Potent CRISPR-Cas9 inhibitors from Staphylococcus genomes. Watters KE, Shivram H, Fellmann C, Lew RJ, McMahon B, Doudna JA. Proc Natl Acad Sci U S A. 2020 Mar 10. pii: 1917668117. doi: 10.1073/pnas.1917668117. PubMed 32156733.
Backbone
  Vector backbone: pCF525
  Total vector size (bp): 10913
  Vector type: Mammalian Expression, Lentiviral, CRISPR
  Selectable markers: Puromycin
Growth in bacteria
  Bacterial resistance: Ampicillin, 100 μg/mL
  Growth temperature: 37°C
  Growth strain: NEB Stable
  Copy number: High Copy
Gene/Insert
  Gene/Insert name: SpyCas9
  Insert size (bp): 4104
Terms and licenses: Academic/Nonprofit Terms; Industry Terms: Not Available to Industry
How to cite: pCF823_EFS-Cas9-PuroR_lenti was a gift from Jennifer Doudna (Addgene plasmid # 138317 ; http://n2t.net/addgene:138317 ; RRID:Addgene_138317)
